>Addgene plasmid #33098 | pcDNA-HA-MST2 | addgene partial sequence | sequence record 42638 | CMV-F 5'-CGCAAATGGGCGGTAGGCGTG-3'
TAGCGAGCTCTCTGGCTACTAGAGAACCCACTGCTTACTGGCTTATCGAAATTAATACGACTCACTATAG
GGAGACCCAAGCTTGCCATGGCCTACCCATACGATGTTCCTGACTATGCGGGCTATCCCTATGACGTCCC
GGACTATGCAGGATCCATGGAGCAGCCGCCGGCGCCTAAGAGTAAACTAAAAAAGCTGAGTGAAGACAGT
TTGACTAAGCAGCCTGAAGAAGTTTTTGATGTATTAGAGAAGCTTGGAGAAGGGTCTTATGGAAGTGTAT
TTAAAGCAATACACAAGGAATCCGGTCAAGTTGTCGCAATTAAACAAGTACCTGTTGAATCAGATCTTCA
GGAAATAATCAAAGAAATTTCCATAATGCAGCAATGTGACAGCCCATATGTTGTAAAGTACTATGGCAGT
TATTTTAAGAATACAGACCTCTGGATTGTTATGGAGTACTGTGGCGCTGGCTCTGTCTCAGACATAATTA
GATTACGAAACAAGACATTAATAGAAGATGAAATTGCAACCATTCTTAAATCTACATTGAAAGGACTAGA
ATATTTGCACTTTATGAGAAAAATACACAGAGATATAAAAGCTGGAAATATTCTCCTCAATACAGAAGGA
CATGCAAAATTGGCAGATTTTGGAGTGGCTGGTCAGTTAACAGATACAATGGCAAAACGCAATACTGTAA
TAGGAACTCCATTTTGGATGGCTCCTGAGGTGATTCAAGAAATAGGCTATAACTGTGTGGCCGACATCTG
GTCCCTTGGCATTACTTCTATAGAAA
