[The description below was written by a language model from this plasmid's Addgene catalogue record.]
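Description:
pcDNA-HA-MST2 is a mammalian expression plasmid built on a pcDNA3-HA backbone (about 5.4 kb without the insert) that carries the human MST2 coding sequence, the product of the STK3 gene (also known as KRS1). Expression is driven by the CMV promoter, a strong constitutive viral promoter widely used for high-level transient expression in transfected mammalian cells. The protein is made with an HA epitope tag at its N terminus, which allows detection by western blot or immunofluorescence and recovery by immunoprecipitation with anti-HA antibodies, independent of antibodies against the kinase itself. The use of a BGH reverse sequencing primer suggests that the insert is followed by the bovine growth hormone polyadenylation region typical of pcDNA3-type vectors, although no feature table is provided to confirm this. The plasmid is propagated in E. coli under ampicillin selection; the copy number is recorded as unknown. The insert was introduced by restriction enzyme cloning, but the sites used are not stated. The record also does not list the insert size, any mammalian selection marker, or whether the sequence is wild type throughout.

MST2 is a serine/threonine kinase that acts as an upstream component of the Hippo signalling pathway. The plasmid comes from work on how this pathway inactivates the YAP oncoprotein during cell contact inhibition and tissue growth control. It is therefore suited to overexpressing tagged MST2 in cultured mammalian cells to study Hippo pathway activation, downstream effects on YAP, and protein interactions involving the kinase.
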