Addgene plasmid #33098: pcDNA-HA-MST2
Depositing lab: Kunliang Guan. Publication: Inactivation of YAP oncoprotein by the Hippo pathway is involved in cell contact inhibition and tissue growth control. Zhao B, Wei X, Li W, Udan RS, Yang Q, Kim J, Xie J, Ikenoue T, Yu J, Li L, Zheng P, Ye K, Chinnaiyan A, Halder G, Lai ZC, Guan KL. Genes Dev. 2007 Nov 1. 21(21):2747-61. 10.1101/gad.1602907 PubMed 17974916.
Backbone
  Vector backbone: pcDNA3-HA
  Backbone size w/o insert (bp): 5400
  Vector type: Mammalian Expression
Growth in bacteria
  Bacterial resistance: Ampicillin, 100 μg/mL
  Growth temperature: 37°C
  Growth strain: DH5alpha
  Copy number: Unknown
Gene/Insert
  Gene/Insert name: MST2
  Species: H. sapiens (human)
  Entrez Gene: STK3 (a.k.a. KRS1, MST2)
  Promoter: CMV
  Tag / fusion protein: HA (N terminal on insert)
  Cloning method: Restriction Enzyme; 5′ cloning site NA (unknown if destroyed); 3′ cloning site NA (unknown if destroyed)
  Sequencing primers: 5′ CMV-F; 3′ BGH-rev
Terms and licenses: Academic/Nonprofit Terms; Industry Terms: Not Available to Industry
How to cite: pcDNA-HA-MST2 was a gift from Kunliang Guan (Addgene plasmid # 33098 ; http://n2t.net/addgene:33098 ; RRID:Addgene_33098)
